LOCUS       Exported 6452 bp ds-DNA circular SYN 13-MAY-2021
DEFINITION  Expresses GFP-tagged deconjugation-resistant LC3B in mammalian
            cells.
ACCESSION   .
VERSION     .
KEYWORDS    pDEST-CMV GFP-LC3B Q116P G120
SOURCE      synthetic DNA construct
  ORGANISM  synthetic DNA construct
REFERENCE   1 (bases 1 to 6452)
  AUTHORS   Agrotis A, von Chamier L, Oliver H, Kiso K, Singh T, Ketteler R
  TITLE     Human ATG4 autophagy proteases counteract attachment of
            ubiquitin-like LC3/GABARAP proteins to other cellular proteins.
  JOURNAL   J Biol Chem. 2019 Jul 17. pii: AC119.009977. doi:
            10.1074/jbc.AC119.009977.
  PUBMED    31315929
REFERENCE   2 (bases 1 to 6452)
  AUTHORS   .
  TITLE     Direct Submission
  JOURNAL   Exported May 13, 2021 from SnapGene Server 1.1.58
            http://www.snapgene.com
FEATURES             Location/Qualifiers
     source          1..6452
                     /organism="synthetic DNA construct"
                     /mol_type="other DNA"
     enhancer        145..524
                     /label=CMV enhancer
                     /note="human cytomegalovirus immediate early enhancer"
     promoter        525..728
                     /label=CMV promoter
                     /note="human cytomegalovirus (CMV) immediate early
                     promoter"
     primer_bind     679..699
                     /label=CMV-F
                     /note="Human CMV immediate early promoter, forward primer"
     regulatory      762..771
                     /regulatory_class="other"
                     /note="vertebrate consensus sequence for strong initiation
                     of translation (Kozak, 1987)"
     CDS             768..1484
                     /codon_start=1
                     /product="green fluorescent protein"
                     /label=GFP
                     /translation="MVSKGEELFTGVVPILVELDGDVNGHKFSVSGEGEGDATYGKLTL
                     KFICTTGKLPVPWPTLVTTLTYGVQCFSRYPDHMKQHDFFKSAMPEGYVQERTIFFKDD
                     GNYKTRAEVKFEGDTLVNRIELKGIDFKEDGNILGHKLEYNYNSHNVYIMADKQKNGIK
                     VNFKIRHNIEDGSVQLADHYQQNTPIGDGPVLLPDNHYLSTQSALSKDPNEKRDHMVLL
                     EFVTAAGITHGMDELYK"
     primer_bind     complement(813..834)
                     /label=EGFP-N
                     /note="EGFP, reverse primer"
     primer_bind     complement(1074..1093)
                     /label=EXFP-R
                     /note="For distinguishing EGFP variants, reverse primer"
     primer_bind     1421..1442
                     /label=EGFP-C
                     /note="EGFP, forward primer"
     protein_bind    1506..1530
                     /gene="mutant version of attB"
                     /label=attB1
                     /bound_moiety="BP Clonase(TM)"
                     /note="recombination site for the Gateway(R) BP reaction"
     protein_bind    complement(1897..1921)
                     /gene="mutant version of attB"
                     /label=attB2
                     /bound_moiety="BP Clonase(TM)"
                     /note="recombination site for the Gateway(R) BP reaction"
     primer_bind     complement(1953..1970)
                     /label=BGH-rev
                     /note="Bovine growth hormone terminator, reverse primer.
                     Also called BGH reverse"
     polyA_signal    1959..2183
                     /label=bGH poly(A) signal
                     /note="bovine growth hormone polyadenylation signal"
     rep_origin      2229..2657
                     /direction=RIGHT
                     /label=f1 ori
                     /note="f1 bacteriophage origin of replication; arrow
                     indicates direction of (+) strand synthesis"
     primer_bind     complement(2316..2335)
                     /label=F1ori-R
                     /note="F1 origin, reverse primer"
     primer_bind     2526..2547
                     /label=F1ori-F
                     /note="F1 origin, forward primer"
     primer_bind     complement(2666..2686)
                     /label=pBABE 3'
                     /note="SV40 enhancer, reverse primer for pBABE vectors"
     promoter        2671..3000
                     /label=SV40 promoter
                     /note="SV40 enhancer and early promoter"
     rep_origin      2851..2986
                     /label=SV40 ori
                     /note="SV40 origin of replication"
     primer_bind     2913..2932
                     /label=SV40pro-F
                     /note="SV40 promoter/origin, forward primer"
     CDS             3067..3861
                     /codon_start=1
                     /gene="aph(3')-II (or nptII)"
                     /product="aminoglycoside phosphotransferase from Tn5"
                     /label=NeoR/KanR
                     /note="confers resistance to neomycin, kanamycin, and G418
                     (Geneticin(R))"
                     /translation="MIEQDGLHAGSPAAWVERLFGYDWAQQTIGCSDAAVFRLSAQGRP
                     VLFVKTDLSGALNELQDEAARLSWLATTGVPCAAVLDVVTEAGRDWLLLGEVPGQDLLS
                     SHLAPAEKVSIMADAMRRLHTLDPATCPFDHQAKHRIERARTRMEAGLVDQDDLDEEHQ
                     GLAPAELFARLKARMPDGEDLVVTHGDACLPNIMVENGRFSGFIDCGRLGVADRYQDIA
                     LATRDIAEELGGEWADRFLVLYGIAAPDSQRIAFYRLLDEFF"
     primer_bind     complement(3121..3140)
                     /label=Neo-R
                     /note="Neomycin resistance gene, reverse primer"
     primer_bind     3731..3750
                     /label=Neo-F
                     /note="Neomycin resistance gene, forward primer"
     polyA_signal    4035..4156
                     /label=SV40 poly(A) signal
                     /note="SV40 polyadenylation signal"
     primer_bind     complement(4072..4091)
                     /label=SV40pA-R
                     /note="SV40 polyA, reverse primer"
     primer_bind     4126..4145
                     /label=EBV-rev
                     /note="SV40 polyA terminator, reverse primer"
     primer_bind     complement(4205..4221)
                     /label=M13 rev
                     /note="common sequencing primer, one of multiple similar
                     variants"
     primer_bind     complement(4205..4221)
                     /label=M13 Reverse
                     /note="In lacZ gene. Also called M13-rev"
     primer_bind     complement(4218..4240)
                     /label=M13/pUC Reverse
                     /note="In lacZ gene"
     protein_bind    4229..4245
                     /label=lac operator
                     /bound_moiety="lac repressor encoded by lacI"
                     /note="The lac repressor binds to the lac operator to
                     inhibit transcription in E. coli. This inhibition can be
                     relieved by adding lactose or
                     isopropyl-beta-D-thiogalactopyranoside (IPTG)."
     promoter        complement(4253..4283)
                     /label=lac promoter
                     /note="promoter for the E. coli lac operon"
     protein_bind    4298..4319
                     /label=CAP binding site
                     /bound_moiety="E. coli catabolite activator protein"
                     /note="CAP binding activates transcription in the presence
                     of cAMP."
     primer_bind     complement(4436..4453)
                     /label=L4440
                     /note="L4440 vector, forward primer"
     rep_origin      complement(4607..5195)
                     /direction=LEFT
                     /label=ori
                     /note="high-copy-number ColE1/pMB1/pBR322/pUC origin of
                     replication"
     primer_bind     complement(4687..4706)
                     /label=pBR322ori-F
                     /note="pBR322 origin, forward primer"
     CDS             complement(5366..6226)
                     /codon_start=1
                     /gene="bla"
                     /product="beta-lactamase"
                     /label=AmpR
                     /note="confers resistance to ampicillin, carbenicillin, and
                     related antibiotics"
                     /translation="MSIQHFRVALIPFFAAFCLPVFAHPETLVKVKDAEDQLGARVGYI
                     ELDLNSGKILESFRPEERFPMMSTFKVLLCGAVLSRIDAGQEQLGRRIHYSQNDLVEYS
                     PVTEKHLTDGMTVRELCSAAITMSDNTAANLLLTTIGGPKELTAFLHNMGDHVTRLDRW
                     EPELNEAIPNDERDTTMPVAMATTLRKLLTGELLTLASRQQLIDWMEADKVAGPLLRSA
                     LPAGWFIADKSGAGERGSRGIIAALGPDGKPSRIVVIYTTGSQATMDERNRQIAEIGAS
                     LIKHW"
     primer_bind     5989..6008
                     /label=Amp-R
                     /note="Ampicillin resistance gene, reverse primer"
     promoter        complement(6227..6331)
                     /gene="bla"
                     /label=AmpR promoter
     primer_bind     complement(6406..6425)
                     /label=pRS-marker
                     /note="pRS vectors, use to sequence yeast selectable
                     marker"
ORIGIN
        1 cttgtgtgtt ggaggtcgct gagtagtgcg cgagcaaaat ttaagctaca acaaggcaag
       61 gcttgaccga caattgcatg aagaatctgc ttagggttag gcgttttgcg ctgcttcgcg
      121 atgtacgggc cagatatacg cgttgacatt gattattgac tagttattaa tagtaatcaa
      181 ttacggggtc attagttcat agcccatata tggagttccg cgttacataa cttacggtaa
      241 atggcccgcc tggctgaccg cccaacgacc cccgcccatt gacgtcaata atgacgtatg
      301 ttcccatagt aacgccaata gggactttcc attgacgtca atgggtggag tatttacggt
      361 aaactgccca cttggcagta catcaagtgt atcatatgcc aagtacgccc cctattgacg
      421 tcaatgacgg taaatggccc gcctggcatt atgcccagta catgacctta tgggactttc
      481 ctacttggca gtacatctac gtattagtca tcgctattac catggtgatg cggttttggc
      541 agtacatcaa tgggcgtgga tagcggtttg actcacgggg atttccaagt ctccacccca
      601 ttgacgtcaa tgggagtttg ttttggcacc aaaatcaacg ggactttcca aaatgtcgta
      661 acaactccgc cccattgacg caaatgggcg gtaggcgtgt acggtgggag gtctatataa
      721 gcagagctcg tttagtgaac cgtcagaatt gatctggtac cgccaccatg gtgagcaagg
      781 gcgaggagct gttcaccggg gtggtgccca tcctggtcga gctggacggc gacgtaaacg
      841 gccacaagtt cagcgtgtcc ggcgagggcg agggcgatgc cacctacggc aagctgaccc
      901 tgaagttcat ctgcaccacc ggcaagctgc ccgtgccctg gcccaccctc gtgaccaccc
      961 tgacctacgg cgtgcagtgc ttcagccgct accccgacca catgaagcag cacgacttct
     1021 tcaagtccgc catgcccgaa ggctacgtcc aggagcgcac catcttcttc aaggacgacg
     1081 gcaactacaa gacccgcgcc gaggtgaagt tcgagggcga caccctggtg aaccgcatcg
     1141 agctgaaggg catcgacttc aaggaggacg gcaacatcct ggggcacaag ctggagtaca
     1201 actacaacag ccacaacgtc tatatcatgg ccgacaagca gaagaacggc atcaaggtga
     1261 acttcaagat ccgccacaac atcgaggacg gcagcgtgca gctcgccgac cactaccagc
     1321 agaacacccc catcggcgac ggccccgtgc tgctgcccga caaccactac ctgagcaccc
     1381 agtccgccct gagcaaagac cccaacgaga agcgcgatca catggtcctg ctggagttcg
     1441 tgaccgccgc cgggatcact cacggcatgg acgagctcta caaaagcggt tccggaccgg
     1501 atcaaacaag tttgtacaaa aaagcaggct taatgccgtc ggagaagacc ttcaagcagc
     1561 ggcgcacctt cgaacaaaga gtagaagatg tccgacttat tcgagagcag catccaacca
     1621 aaatcccggt gataatagaa cgatacaagg gtgagaagca gcttcctgtt ctggataaaa
     1681 caaagttcct tgtacctgac catgtcaaca tgagtgagct catcaagata attagaaggc
     1741 gcttacagct caatgctaat caggccttct tcctgttggt gaacggacac agcatggtca
     1801 gcgtctccac accaatctca gaggtgtatg agagtgagaa agatgaagat ggattcctgt
     1861 acatggtcta tgcctccccg gagacgttcg ggtaataccc agctttcttg tacaaagtgg
     1921 tgataattaa ttaagataaa cccgctgatc agcctcgact gtgccttcta gttgccagcc
     1981 atctgttgtt tgcccctccc ccgtgccttc cttgaccctg gaaggtgcca ctcccactgt
     2041 cctttcctaa taaaatgagg aaattgcatc gcattgtctg agtaggtgtc attctattct
     2101 ggggggtggg gtggggcagg acagcaaggg ggaggattgg gaagacaata gcaggcatgc
     2161 tggggatgcg gtgggctcta tggcttctga ggcggaaaga accagctggg gctctagggg
     2221 gtatccccnn nnnnnnnnnn nnnnnnnnnn nnnnnnnnnn nnnnnnnnnn nnnnnnnnnn
     2281 nnnnnnnnnn nnnnnnnnnn nnnnnnnnnn nnnnnnnnnn nnnnnnnnnn nnnnnnnnnn
     2341 nnnnnnnnnn nncnnnnnnn nnnnnnnnnn nnnnnnnnnn nnnnnnnnnn nnnnnnnnnn
     2401 nnnnnnnnnn nnnnnnnnnn nnnnnnnnnn nnnnnnnnnn nnnnannnnn nnnnnnnnnn
     2461 nnnnnnnnnn nnnnnnnnnn nnnnnnnnnn nnnncctttg acgttggagt ccacgttctt
     2521 taatagtgga ctcttgttcc aaactggaac aacactcaac cctatctcgg tctattcttt
     2581 tgatttataa gggattttgc cgatttcggc ctattggtta aaaaatgagc tgatttaaca
     2641 aaaatttaac gcgaattaat tctgtggaat gtgtgtcagt tagggtgtgg aaagtcccca
     2701 ggctccccag caggcagaag tatgcaaagc atgcatctca attagtcagc aaccaggtgt
     2761 ggaaagtccc caggctcccc agcaggcaga agtatgcaaa gcatgcatct caattagtca
     2821 gcaaccatag tcccgcccct aactccgccc atcccgcccc taactccgcc cagttccgcc
     2881 cattctccgc cccatggctg actaattttt tttatttatg cagaggccga ggccgcctct
     2941 gcctctgagc tattccagaa gtagtgagga ggcttttttg gaggcctagg cttttgcaaa
     3001 aagctcccgg gagcttgtat atccattttc ggatctgatc aagagacagg atgaggatcg
     3061 tttcgcatga ttgaacaaga tggattgcac gcaggttctc cggccgcttg ggtggagagg
     3121 ctattcggct atgactgggc acaacagaca atcggctgct ctgatgccgc cgtgttccgg
     3181 ctgtcagcgc aggggcgccc ggttcttttt gtcaagaccg acctgtccgg tgccctgaat
     3241 gaactgcagg acgaggcagc gcggctatcg tggctggcca cgacgggcgt tccttgcgca
     3301 gctgtgctcg acgttgtcac tgaagcggga agggactggc tgctattggg cgaagtgccg
     3361 gggcaggatc tcctgtcatc tcaccttgct cctgccgaga aagtatccat catggctgat
     3421 gcaatgcggc ggctgcatac gcttgatccg gctacctgcc cattcgacca ccaagcgaaa
     3481 catcgcatcg agcgagcacg tactcggatg gaagccggtc ttgtcgatca ggatgatctg
     3541 gacgaagagc atcaggggct cgcgccagcc gaactgttcg ccaggctcaa ggcgcgcatg
     3601 cccgacggcg aggatctcgt cgtgacccat ggcgatgcct gcttgccgaa tatcatggtg
     3661 gaaaatggcc gcttttctgg attcatcgac tgtggccggc tgggtgtggc ggaccgctat
     3721 caggacatag cgttggctac ccgtgatatt gctgaagagc ttggcggcga atgggctgac
     3781 cgcttcctcg tgctttacgg tatcgccgct cccgattcgc agcgcatcgc cttctatcgc
     3841 cttcttgacg agttcttctg agcgggactc tggggttcga aatgaccgac caagcgacgc
     3901 ccaacctgcc atcacgagat ttcgattcca ccgccgcctt ctatgaaagg ttgggcttcg
     3961 gaatcgtttt ccgggacgcc ggctggatga tcctccagcg cggggatctc atgctggagt
     4021 tcttcgccca ccccaacttg tttattgcag cttataatgg ttacaaataa agcaatagca
     4081 tcacaaattt cacaaataaa gcattttttt cactgcattc tagttgtggt ttgtccaaac
     4141 tcatcaatgt atcttatcat gtctgtatac cgtcgacctc tagctagagc ttggcgtaat
     4201 catggtcata gctgtttcct gtgtgaaatt gttatccgct cacaattcca cacaacatac
     4261 gagccggaag cataaagtgt aaagcctggg gtgcctaatg agtgagctaa ctcacattaa
     4321 ttgcgttgcg ctcactgccc gctttccagt cgggaaacct gtcgtgccag ctgcattaat
     4381 gaatcggcca acgcgcgggg agaggcggtt tgcgtattgg gcgctcttcc gcttcctcgc
     4441 tcactgactc gctgcgctcg gtcgttcggc tgcggcgagc ggtatcagct cactcaaagg
     4501 cggtaatacg gttatccaca gaatcagggg ataacgcagg aaagaacatg tgagcaaaag
     4561 gccagcaaaa ggccaggaac cgtaaaaagg ccgcgttgct ggcgtttttc cataggctcc
     4621 gcccccctga cgagcatcac aaaaatcgac gctcaagtca gaggtggcga aacccgacag
     4681 gactataaag ataccaggcg tttccccctg gaagctccct cgtgcgctct cctgttccga
     4741 ccctgccgct taccggatac ctgtccgcct ttctcccttc gggaagcgtg gcgctttctc
     4801 atagctcacg ctgtaggtat ctcagttcgg tgtaggtcgt tcgctccaag ctgggctgtg
     4861 tgcacgaacc ccccgttcag cccgaccgct gcgccttatc cggtaactat cgtcttgagt
     4921 ccaacccggt aagacacgac ttatcgccac tggcagcagc cactggtaac aggattagca
     4981 gagcgaggta tgtaggcggt gctacagagt tcttgaagtg gtggcctaac tacggctaca
     5041 ctagaagaac agtatttggt atctgcgctc tgctgaagcc agttaccttc ggaaaaagag
     5101 ttggtagctc ttgatccggc aaacaaacca ccgctggtag cggtggtttt tttgtttgca
     5161 agcagcagat tacgcgcaga aaaaaaggat ctcaagaaga tcctttgatc ttttctacgg
     5221 ggtctgacgc tcagtggaac gaaaactcac gttaagggat tttggtcatg agattatcaa
     5281 aaaggatctt cacctagatc cttttaaatt aaaaatgaag ttttaaatca atctaaagta
     5341 tatatgagta aacttggtct gacagttacc aatgcttaat cagtgaggca cctatctcag
     5401 cgatctgtct atttcgttca tccatagttg cctgactccc cgtcgtgtag ataactacga
     5461 tacgggaggg cttaccatct ggccccagtg ctgcaatgat accgcgagac ccacgctcac
     5521 cggctccaga tttatcagca ataaaccagc cagccggaag ggccgagcgc agaagtggtc
     5581 ctgcaacttt atccgcctcc atccagtcta ttaattgttg ccgggaagct agagtaagta
     5641 gttcgccagt taatagtttg cgcaacgttg ttgccattgc tacaggcatc gtggtgtcac
     5701 gctcgtcgtt tggtatggct tcattcagct ccggttccca acgatcaagg cgagttacat
     5761 gatcccccat gttgtgcaaa aaagcggtta gctccttcgg tcctccgatc gttgtcagaa
     5821 gtaagttggc cgcagtgtta tcactcatgg ttatggcagc actgcataat tctcttactg
     5881 tcatgccatc cgtaagatgc ttttctgtga ctggtgagta ctcaaccaag tcattctgag
     5941 aatagtgtat gcggcgaccg agttgctctt gcccggcgtc aatacgggat aataccgcgc
     6001 cacatagcag aactttaaaa gtgctcatca ttggaaaacg ttcttcgggg cgaaaactct
     6061 caaggatctt accgctgttg agatccagtt cgatgtaacc cactcgtgca cccaactgat
     6121 cttcagcatc ttttactttc accagcgttt ctgggtgagc aaaaacagga aggcaaaatg
     6181 ccgcaaaaaa gggaataagg gcgacacgga aatgttgaat actcatactc ttcctttttc
     6241 aatattattg aagcatttat cagggttatt gtctcatgag cggatacata tttgaatgta
     6301 tttagaaaaa taaacaaata ggggttccgc gcacatttcc ccgaaaagtg ccacctgacg
     6361 tcgacggatc gggagatctc ccgatcccct atggtgcact ctcagtacaa tctgctctga
     6421 tgccgcatag ttaagccagt atctgctccc tg
//
